Addgene plasmid #109911: pHH0103_GNA11_G-alpha
Purpose: Protein expression and purification of GNA11_G-alpha
Depositing lab: Sachdev Sidhu. Depositing organization: University of Toronto. Publication: Large-scale survey and database of high affinity ligands for peptide recognition modules. Teyra J, Kelil A, Jain S, Helmy M, Jajodia R, Hooda Y, Gu J, D'Cruz AA, Nicholson SE, Min J, Sudol M, Kim PM, Bader GD, Sidhu SS. Mol Syst Biol. 2020 Dec;16(12):e9310. doi: 10.15252/msb.20199310. PubMed 33438817.
Backbone
  Vector backbone: pHH0103
  Vector type: Bacterial Expression
Growth in bacteria
  Bacterial resistance: Ampicillin, 100 μg/mL
  Growth temperature: 37°C
  Growth strain: DH5alpha
  Copy number: Low Copy
Gene/Insert
  Gene/Insert name: GNA11_G-alpha
  Species: H. sapiens (human)
  Entrez Gene: GNA11 (a.k.a. FBH, FBH2, FHH2, GNA-11, HG1K, HHC2, HYPOC2)
  Cloning method: Restriction Enzyme; 5′ cloning site Sfi1 (unknown if destroyed); 3′ cloning site Not1 (unknown if destroyed)
Terms and licenses: Academic/Nonprofit Terms; Industry Terms: Not Available to Industry
How to cite: pHH0103_GNA11_G-alpha was a gift from Sachdev Sidhu (Addgene plasmid # 109911 ; http://n2t.net/addgene:109911 ; RRID:Addgene_109911)
