[The description below was written by a language model from this plasmid's Addgene catalogue record and pLannotate feature annotations shown in this document.]
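Description:
pHH0103_GNA11_G-alpha is a 7.8 kb bacterial expression plasmid built on the pHH0103 backbone for producing and purifying the G-alpha domain of human GNA11, the guanine nucleotide-binding protein subunit alpha-11 that activates phospholipase C downstream of transmembrane receptors. The insert was cloned between SfiI and NotI sites and lies downstream of a 6xHis tag and Schistosoma japonicum glutathione S-transferase on the same strand. This arrangement is consistent with a doubly tagged His-GST-GNA11 fusion that can be captured on either nickel or glutathione resin, although the reading frame across the junctions is not stated in the record.

Transcription is driven by the strong hybrid tac promoter with an adjacent lac operator. The plasmid carries its own lacI gene under the lacIq promoter, so expression is held off by abundant lac repressor until induced with IPTG. A bacteriophage fd terminator follows the GNA11 coding region. Beyond it are fragments of M13 gene III, which suggest that the backbone derives from a phage-display phagemid; because they sit after the terminator, they do not appear to be part of the expressed product.

Propagation in E. coli relies on a ColE1/pBR322-type origin with the bom region, and selection is by ampicillin through the AmpR β-lactamase gene. The catalogue lists the plasmid as low copy. The rop gene is detected only as fragments split by an inserted f1 origin, which would allow single-stranded DNA production with helper phage. Short tetracycline resistance gene and promoter fragments are nonfunctional pBR322 remnants. The construct belongs to a collection made for a large-scale survey of ligands for peptide recognition modules.
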