Features (pLannotate 1.2.2; 21 found; start..end, strand, type, name):
      1..29      +  promoter       tac promoter: strong E. coli promoter; hybrid between the trp and lac UV5 promoters
     37..53      +  protein_bind   lac operator: The lac repressor binds to the lac operator to inhibit transcription in E. coli. This inhibition can be relieved by adding lactose or isopropyl-β-D-thiogalactopyranoside (IPTG). lac repressor encoded by lacI
    138..155     +  CDS            6xHis: 6xHis affinity tag
    171..824     +  CDS            GST26_SCHJA: Experimental evidence at protein level: Swiss-Prot protein existence level 1. GST isoenzymes appear to play a central role in the parasite detoxification system. Other functions are also suspected including a role in increasing the solubility of haematin in the parasite gut. From Schistosoma japonicum (Blood fluke).
    906..1979    +  CDS            GNA11: GNA11_HUMAN - Also known as GA11. Experimental evidence at protein level: Swiss-Prot protein existence level 1. Guanine nucleotide-binding proteins (G proteins) are involved as modulators or transducers in various transmembrane signaling systems. Acts as an activator of phospholipase C. Transduces FFAR4 signaling in response to long-chain fatty acids (LCFAs). From Homo sapiens (Human).
   1995..2042    +  terminator     fd terminator (sequence withheld): central terminator from bacteriophage fd (Otsuka and Kunisawa, 1982)
   2047..2259    +  CDS            M13 gene III (fragment) (sequence partly withheld): pIII; III; minor coat protein
   2274..2744    +  CDS            M13 gene III (fragment) (sequence partly withheld): pIII; III; minor coat protein
   2766..2836    +  CDS            TcR (fragment): tetracycline efflux protein; tet; confers resistance to tetracycline
   3078..3458    -  CDS            YPB1_ECOLX: Protein predicted: Swiss-Prot protein existence level 4. From Escherichia coli.
   3475..3626    +  CDS            rop (fragment): Rop protein, which maintains plasmids at low copy number; rop
   3662..4090    -  rep_origin     f1 ori (sequence partly withheld): f1 bacteriophage origin of replication; arrow indicates direction of (+) strand synthesis
   4099..4138    +  CDS            rop (fragment): Rop protein, which maintains plasmids at low copy number; rop
   4240..4380    +  misc_feature   bom: basis of mobility region from pBR322
   4566..5153    -  rep_origin     ori: high-copy-number ColE1/pMB1/pBR322/pUC origin of replication
   5324..6184    -  CDS            AmpR: β-lactamase; bla; confers resistance to ampicillin, carbenicillin, and related antibiotics
   6185..6289    -  promoter       AmpR promoter: bla
   6398..6475    +  promoter       lacIq promoter: lacI (mutant); In the lacIq allele, a single base change in the promoter boosts expression of the lacI gene about 10-fold.
   6476..7558    +  CDS            lacI: lac repressor; lacI; The lac repressor binds to the lac operator to inhibit transcription in E. coli. This inhibition can be relieved by adding lactose or isopropyl-β-D-thiogalactopyranoside (IPTG).
   7571..7592    +  protein_bind   CAP binding site: CAP binding activates transcription in the presence of cAMP. E. coli catabolite activator protein
   7611..7628    +  promoter       tet promoter (fragment): E. coli promoter for tetracycline efflux protein gene
>Addgene plasmid #109911 | pHH0103_GNA11_G-alpha | addgene full sequence | sequence record 215058 | Addgene NGS Result
TTGACAATTAATCATCGGCTCGTATAATGTGTGGAATTGTGAGCGGATAACAATTTCACACAGGAAACAG
CCAGTCCGTTTAGGTGTTTTCACGAGCACTTCACCAACAAGGACCATAGATTATGAAAATCGAAGAACAC
CATCACCATCACCATTCCAGCGGTAAGCTTATGTCCCCTATACTAGGTTATTGGAAAATTAAGGGCCTTG
TGCAACCCACTCGACTTCTTTTGGAATATCTTGAAGAAAAATATGAAGAGCATTTGTATGAGCGCGATGA
AGGTGATAAATGGCGAAACAAAAAGTTTGAATTGGGTTTGGAGTTTCCCAATCTTCCTTATTATATTGAT
GGTGATGTTAAATTAACACAGTCTATGGCCATCATACGTTATATAGCTGACAAGCACAACATGTTGGGTG
GTTGTCCAAAAGAGCGTGCAGAGATTTCAATGCTTGAAGGAGCGGTTTTGGATATTAGATACGGTGTTTC
GAGAATTGCATATAGTAAAGACTTTGAAACTCTCAAAGTTGATTTTCTTAGCAAGCTACCTGAAATGCTG
AAAATGTTCGAAGATCGTTTATGTCATAAAACATATTTAAATGGTGATCATGTAACCCATCCTGACTTCA
TGTTGTATGACGCTCTTGATGTTGTTTTATACATGGACCCAATGTGCCTGGATGCGTTCCCAAAATTAGT
TTGTTTTAAAAAACGTATTGAAGCTATCCCACAAATTGATAAGTACTTGAAATCCAGCAAGTATATAGCA
TGGCCTTTGCAGGGCTGGCAAGCCACGTTTGGTGGTGGCGACCATCCTCCAAAATCGGATCTGGAAGTTC
TGTTCCAGGGGCCCCTGTCCAGCGGTCTGGTTCCGCGTGGTTCCGGTACCGCGGCCCAGCCGGCCACCCT
GGAATCGATGATGGCGTGTTGTCTGAGCGACGAAGTGAAGGAAAGCAAGCGTATTAATGCGGAAATTGAA
AAGCAACTGCGTCGCGATAAACGTGACGCCCGTCGCGAACTGAAGCTGCTGCTGCTGGGCACCGGTGAAT
CAGGCAAATCGACGTTTATCAAGCAGATGCGCATTATCCATGGCGCGGGTTATAGCGAAGAAGATAAACG
TGGTTTTACCAAGCTGGTGTACCAGAACATTTTCACGGCAATGCAAGCTATGATCCGCGCCATGGAAACC
CTGAAGATCCTGTACAAGTACGAACAGAACAAGGCGAATGCCCTGCTGATCCGTGAAGTGGATGTTGAAA
AGGTGACCACGTTCGAACACCAATATGTTTCTGCGATCAAAACCCTGTGGGAAGATCCGGGCATTCAGGA
ATGCTATGACCGTCGCCGTGAATACCAACTGAGTGATTCCGCGAAATATTACCTGACCGATGTCGACCGC
ATTGCCACCCTGGGCTATCTGCCGACGCAGCAAGATGTGCTGCGTGTCCGTGTGCCGACCACGGGTATTA
TCGAATACCCGTTTGATCTGGAAAACATTATCTTCCGCATGGTTGACGTCGGCGGTCAGCGTTCAGAACG
CCGTAAGTGGATCCATTGTTTCGAAAACGTTACCAGTATCATGTTCCTGGTCGCACTGTCCGAATATGAT
CAAGTGCTGGTTGAATCAGACAACGAAAATCGCATGGAAGAATCGAAAGCTCTGTTTCGTACCATTATCA
CGTACCCGTGGTTTCAGAACAGCTCTGTTATCCTGTTCCTGAATAAAAAGGATCTGCTGGAAGACAAAAT
TCTGTATTCCCATCTGGTCGATTACTTTCCGGAATTCGATGGTCCGCAGCGTGACGCACAAGCAGCACGT
GAATTTATTCTGAAAATGTTCGTGGATCTGAACCCGGATAGCGACAAGATTATCTATTCTCACTTTACCT
GCGCTACCGATACGGAAAATATCCGTTTTGTCTTCGCAGCTGTGAAAGACACGATTCTGCAGCTGAACCT
GAAGGAATATAATCTGGTTGCGGCCGCATA
[142 nt withheld, positions 1991-2132]
C
[98 nt withheld, positions 2134-2231]
AGTTTGTACTGGTGACGAAACTCAGTGTCTAGCTAGAGTGGC
[149 nt withheld, positions 2274-2422]
T
[41 nt withheld, positions 2424-2464]
T
[62 nt withheld, positions 2466-2527]
A
[35 nt withheld, positions 2529-2563]
CCTCCCTCAATCGGTTGAATGTCGCCCTTTTGTCTTTGGCGCTGGTAAACCATATGAA
[86 nt withheld, positions 2622-2707]
T
[54 nt withheld, positions 2709-2762]
CTAGCGCCGCCCTATACCTTGTCTGCCTCCCCGCGTTGCGTCGCGGTGCATGGAGCCGGGCCACCTCGAC
CTGAATGGAAGCCGGCGGCACCTCGCTAACGGATTCACCACTCCAAGAATTGGAGCCAATCAATTCTTGC
GGAGAACTGTGAATGCGCAAACCAACCCTTGGCAGAACATATCCATCGCGTCCGCCATCTCCAGCAGCCG
CACGCGGCGCATCTCGGGCAGCGTTGGGTCCTGGCCACGGGTGCGCATGATCGTGCTCCTGTCGTTGAGG
ACCCGGCTAGGCTGGCGGGGTTGCCTTACTGGTTAGCAGAATGAATCACCGATACGCGAGCGAACGTGAA
GCGACTGCTGCTGCAAAACGTCTGCGACCTGAGCAACAACATGAATGGTCTTCGGTTTCCGTGTTTCGTA
AAGTCTGGAAACGCGGAAGTCAGCGCCCTGCACCATTATGTTCCGGATCTGCATCGCAGGATGCTGCTGG
CTACCCTGTGGAACACCTACATCTGTATTAACGAAGCGCTGGCATTGACCCTGAGTGATTTTTCTCTGGT
CCCGCCGCATCCATACCGCCAGTTGTTTACCCTCACAACGTTCCAGTAACCGGGCATGTTCATCATCAGT
AACCCGTATCGTGAGCATCCTCTCTCGTTTCATCGGTATCATTACCCCCATGAACAGAAATCCCCCTTAC
ACGGAGGCATCAGTGACCAAACAGGAAAAAACCGCCCTTAACATGGCCCGCTTTATCAGAAGCCAGACAT
TAACGCTTCTGGAGAAACTCAACGAGCTGGACGCGGATGAACAGGCAGACATCTGTGAATCGCTTCACGA
CCACGCTGATGAGCTTTACCGCAGGATCCGCGAAATTGTAAGCGTTAATATTTTGTTAAAATTCGCGTTA
AATTTTTGTTAAATCAGCTCATTTTTTAACCAATAGGCCGAAATCGGCAAAATCCCTTATAAATCAAAAG
AATAGACCGAGATAGGGT
[37 nt withheld, positions 3761-3797]
AAAGAACGTGGACTCCAACGTCAAAGG
[49 nt withheld, positions 3825-3873]
T
[91 nt withheld, positions 3875-3965]
G
[124 nt withheld, positions 3967-4090]
CGCGGATCCTGCCTCGCGCGTTTCGGTGATGACGGTGAAAACCTCTGACACATGCAGCTCCCGGAGACGG
TCACAGCTTGTCTGTAAGCGGATGCCGGGAGCAGACAAGCCCGTCAGGGCGCGTCAGCGGGTGTTGGCGG
GTGTCGGGGCGCAGCCATGACCCAGTCACGTAGCGATAGCGGAGTGTATACTGGCTTAACTATGCGGCAT
CAGAGCAGATTGTACTGAGAGTGCACCATATGCGGTGTGAAATACCGCACAGATGCGTAAGGAGAAAATA
CCGCATCAGGCGCTCTTCCGCTTCCTCGCTCACTGACTCGCTGCGCTCGGTCGTTCGGCTGCGGCGAGCG
GTATCAGCTCACTCAAAGGCGGTAATACGGTTATCCACAGAATCAGGGGATAACGCAGGAAAGAACATGT
GAGCAAAAGGCCAGCAAAAGGCCAGGAACCGTAAAAAGGCCGCGTTGCTGGCGTTTTTCCATAGGCTCCG
CCCCCCTGACGAGCATCACAAAAATCGACGCTCAAGTCAGAGGTGGCGAAACCCGACAGGACTATAAAGA
TACCAGGGTTTCCCCCTGGAAGCTCCCTCGTGCGCTCTCCTGTTCCGACCCTGCCGCTTACCGGATACCT
GTCCGCCTTTCTCCCTTCGGGAAGCGTGGCGCTTTCTCATAGCTCACGCTGTAGGTATCTCAGTTCGGTG
TAGGTCGTTCGCTCCAAGCTGGGCTGTGTGCACGAACCCCCCGTTCAGCCCGACCGCTGCGCCTTATCCG
GTAACTATCGTCTTGAGTCCAACCCGGTAAGACACGACTTATCGCCACTGGCAGCAGCCACTGGTAACAG
GATTAGCAGAGCGAGGTATGTAGGCGGTGCTACAGAGTTCTTGAAGTGGTGGCCTAACTACGGCTACACT
AGAAGGACAGTATTTGGTATCTGCGCTCTGCTGAAGCCAGTTACCTTCGGAAAAAGAGTTGGTAGCTCTT
GATCCGGCAAACAAACCACCGCTGGTAGCGGTGGTTTTTTTGTTTGCAAGCAGCAGATTACGCGCAGAAA
AAAAGGATCTCAAGAAGATCCTTTGATCTTTTCTACGGGGTCTGACGCTCAGTGGAACGAAAACTCACGT
TAAGGGATTTTGGTCATGAGATTATCAAAAAGGATCTTCACCTAGATCCTTTTAAATTAAAAATGAAGTT
TTAAATCAATCTAAAGTATATATGAGTAAACTTGGTCTGACAGTTACCAATGCTTAATCAGTGAGGCACC
TATCTCAGCGATCTGTCTATTTCGTTCATCCATAGTTGCCTGACTCCCCGTCGTGTAGATAACTACGATA
CGGGAGGGCTTACCATCTGGCCCCAGTGCTGCAATGATACCGCGAGACCCACGCTCACCGGCTCCAGATT
TATCAGCAATAAACCAGCCAGCCGGAAGGGCCGAGCGCAGAAGTGGTCCTGCAACTTTATCCGCCTCCAT
CCAGTCTATTAATTGTTGCCGGGAAGCTAGAGTAAGTAGTTCGCCAGTTAATAGTTTGCGCAACGTTGTT
GCCATTGCTGCAGGCATCGTGGTGTCACGCTCGTCGTTTGGTATGGCTTCATTCAGCTCCGGTTCCCAAC
GATCAAGGCGAGTTACATGATCCCCCATGTTGTGCAAAAAAGCGGTTAGCTCCTTCGGTCCTCCGATCGT
TGTCAGAAGTAAGTTGGCCGCAGTGTTATCACTCATGGTTATGGCAGCACTGCATAATTCTCTTACTGTC
ATGCCATCCGTAAGATGCTTTTCTGTGACTGGTGAGTACTCAACCAAGTCATTCTGAGAATAGTGTATGC
GGCGACCGAGTTGCTCTTGCCCGGCGTCAACACGGGATAATACCGCGCCACATAGCAGAACTTTAAAAGT
GCTCATCATTGGAAAACGTTCTTCGGGGCGAAAACTCTCAAGGATCTTACCGCTGTTGAGATCCAGTTCG
ATGTAACCCACTCGTGCACCCAACTGATCTTCAGCATCTTTTACTTTCACCAGCGTTTCTGGGTGAGCAA
AAACAGGAAGGCAAAATGCCGCAAAAAAGGGAATAAGGGCGACACGGAAATGTTGAATACTCATACTCTT
CCTTTTTCAATATTATTGAAGCATTTATCAGGGTTATTGTCTCATGAGCGGATACATATTTGAATGTATT
TAGAAAAATAAACAAATAGGGGTTCCGCGCACATTTCCCCGAAAAGTGCCACCTGACGTCTAAGAAACCA
TTATTATCATGACATTAACCTATAAAAATAGGCGTATCACGAGGCCCTTTCGTCTTCAAGAATTCCCGAC
ACCATCGAATGGTGCAAAACCTTTCGCGGTATGGCATGATAGCGCCCGGAAGAGAGTCAATTCAGGGTGG
TGAATGTGAAACCAGTAACGTTATACGATGTCGCAGAGTATGCCGGTGTCTCTTATCAGACCGTTTCCCG
CGTGGTGAACCAGGCCAGCCACGTTTCTGCGAAAACGCGGGAAAAAGTGGAAGCGGCGATGGCGGAGCTG
AATTACATTCCCAACCGCGTGGCACAACAACTGGCGGGCAAACAGTCGTTGCTGATTGGCGTTGCCACCT
CCAGTCTGGCCCTGCACGCGCCGTCGCAAATTGTCGCGGCGATTAAATCTCGCGCCGATCAACTGGGTGC
CAGCGTGGTGGTGTCGATGGTAGAACGAAGCGGCGTCGAAGCCTGTAAAGCGGCGGTGCACAATCTTCTC
GCGCAACGCGTCAGTGGGCTGATCATTAACTATCCGCTGGATGACCAGGATGCCATTGCTGTGGAAGCTG
CCTGCACTAATGTTCCGGCGTTATTTCTTGATGTCTCTGACCAGACACCCATCAACAGTATTATTTTCTC
CCATGAAGACGGTACGCGACTGGGCGTGGAGCATCTGGTCGCATTGGGTCACCAGCAAATCGCGCTGTTA
GCGGGCCCATTAAGTTCTGTCTCGGCGCGTCTGCGTCTGGCTGGCTGGCATAAATATCTCACTCGCAATC
AAATTCAGCCGATAGCGGAACGGGAAGGCGACTGGAGTGCCATGTCCGGTTTTCAACAAACCATGCAAAT
GCTGAATGAGGGCATCGTTCCCACTGCGATGCTGGTTGCCAACGATCAGATGGCGCTGGGCGCAATGCGC
GCCATTACCGAGTCCGGGCTGCGCGTTGGTGCGGATATCTCGGTAGTGGGATACGACGATACCGAAGACA
GCTCATGTTATATCCCGCCGTTAACCACCATCAAACAGGATTTTCGCCTGCTGGGGCAAACCAGCGTGGA
CCGCTTGCTGCAACTCTCTCAGGGCCAGGCGGTGAAGGGCAATCAGCTGTTGCCCGTCTCACTGGTGAAA
AGAAAAACCACCCTGGCGCCCAATACGCAAACCGCCTCTCCCCGCGCGTTGGCCGATTCATTAATGCAGC
TGGCACGACAGGTTTCCCGACTGGAAAGCGGGCAGTGAGCGCAACGCAATTAATGTAAGTTAGCTCACTC
ATTAGGCACAATTCTCATGTTTGACAGCTTATCATCGACTGCACGGTGCACCAATGCTTCTGGCGTCAGG
CAGCCATCGGAAGCTGTGGTATGGCTGTGCAGGTCGTAAATCACTGCATAATTCGTGTCGCTCAAGGCGC
ACTCCCGTTCTGGATAATGTTTTTTGCGCCGACATCATAACGGTTCTGGCAAATATTCTGAAATGAGCTG
