>Addgene plasmid #109911 | pHH0103_GNA11_G-alpha | depositor partial sequence | sequence record 206863 | pHH0103_GNA11_G-alpha sequence 1095 bps
GGCCCAGCCGGCCACCCTGGAATCGATGATGGCGTGTTGTCTGAGCGACGAAGTGAAGGAAAGCAAGCGT
ATTAATGCGGAAATTGAAAAGCAACTGCGTCGCGATAAACGTGACGCCCGTCGCGAACTGAAGCTGCTGC
TGCTGGGCACCGGTGAATCAGGCAAATCGACGTTTATCAAGCAGATGCGCATTATCCATGGCGCGGGTTA
TAGCGAAGAAGATAAACGTGGTTTTACCAAGCTGGTGTACCAGAACATTTTCACGGCAATGCAAGCTATG
ATCCGCGCCATGGAAACCCTGAAGATCCTGTACAAGTACGAACAGAACAAGGCGAATGCCCTGCTGATCC
GTGAAGTGGATGTTGAAAAGGTGACCACGTTCGAACACCAATATGTTTCTGCGATCAAAACCCTGTGGGA
AGATCCGGGCATTCAGGAATGCTATGACCGTCGCCGTGAATACCAACTGAGTGATTCCGCGAAATATTAC
CTGACCGATGTCGACCGCATTGCCACCCTGGGCTATCTGCCGACGCAGCAAGATGTGCTGCGTGTCCGTG
TGCCGACCACGGGTATTATCGAATACCCGTTTGATCTGGAAAACATTATCTTCCGCATGGTTGACGTCGG
CGGTCAGCGTTCAGAACGCCGTAAGTGGATCCATTGTTTCGAAAACGTTACCAGTATCATGTTCCTGGTC
GCACTGTCCGAATATGATCAAGTGCTGGTTGAATCAGACAACGAAAATCGCATGGAAGAATCGAAAGCTC
TGTTTCGTACCATTATCACGTACCCGTGGTTTCAGAACAGCTCTGTTATCCTGTTCCTGAATAAAAAGGA
TCTGCTGGAAGACAAAATTCTGTATTCCCATCTGGTCGATTACTTTCCGGAATTCGATGGTCCGCAGCGT
GACGCACAAGCAGCACGTGAATTTATTCTGAAAATGTTCGTGGATCTGAACCCGGATAGCGACAAGATTA
TCTATTCTCACTTTACCTGCGCTACCGATACGGAAAATATCCGTTTTGTCTTCGCAGCTGTGAAAGACAC
GATTCTGCAGCTGAACCTGAAGGAATATAATCTGGTTGCGGCCGC
